>Addgene plasmid #102976 | pLKO.1P shSOD2 | addgene full sequence | sequence record 205496 | Addgene NGS Result
CCCCCTTCACCGAGGGCCTATTTCCCATGATTCCTTCATATTTGCATATACGATACAAGGCTGTTAGAGA
GATAATTGGAATTAATTTGACTGTAAACACAAAGATATTAGTACAAAATACGTGACGTAGAAAGTAATAA
TTTCTTGGGTAGTTTGCAGTTTTAAAATTATGTTTTAAAATGGACTATCATATGCTTACCGTAACTTGAA
AGTATTTCGATTTCTTGGCTTTATATATCTTGTGGAAAGGACGAAACACCGGGTGGTGGTCATATCAATC
ATACTCGAGTATGATTGATATGACCACCACTTTTTGAATTCTCGACCTCGAGACAAATGGCAGTATTCAT
CCACAATTTTAAAAGAAAAGGGGGGATTGGGGGGTACAGTGCAGGGGAAAGAATAGTAGACATAATAGCA
ACAGACATACAAACTAAAGAATTACAAAAACAAATTACAAAAATTCAAAATTTTCGGGTTTATTACAGGG
ACAGCAGAGATCCACTTTGGCCGCGGCTCGAGGGGGTTGGGGTTGCGCCTTTTCCAAGGCAGCCCTGGGT
TTGCGCAGGGACGCGGCTGCTCTGGGCGTGGTTCCGGGAAACGCAGCGGCGCCGACCCTGGGTCTCGCAC
ATTCTTCACGTCCGTTCGCAGCGTCACCCGGATCTTCGCCGCTACCCTTGTGGGCCCCCCGGCGACGCTT
CCTGCTCCGCCCCTAAGTCGGGAAGGTTCCTTGCGGTTCGCGGCGTGCCGGACGTGACAAACGGAAGCCG
CACGTCTCACTAGTACCCTCGCAGACGGACAGCGCCAGGGAGCAATGGCAGCGCGCCGACCGCGATGGGC
TGTGGCCAATAGCGGCTGCTCAGCAGGGCGCGCCGAGAGCAGCGGCCGGGAAGGGGCGGTGCGGGAGGCG
GGGTGTGGGGCGGTAGTGTGGGCCCTGTTCCTGCCCGCGCGGTGTTCCGCATTCTGCAAGCCTCCGGAGC
GCACGTCGGCAGTCGGCTCCCTCGTTGACCGAATCACCGACCTCTCTCCCCAGGGGGATCCACCGGAGCT
TACCATGACCGAGTACAAGCCCACGGTGCGCCTCGCCACCCGCGACGACGTCCCCAGGGCCGTACGCACC
CTCGCCGCCGCGTTCGCCGACTACCCCGCCACGCGCCACACCGTCGATCCGGACCGCCACATCGAGCGGG
TCACCGAGCTGCAAGAACTCTTCCTCACGCGCGTCGGGCTCGACATCGGCAAGGTGTGGGTCGCGGACGA
CGGCGCCGCGGTGGCGGTCTGGACCACGCCGGAGAGCGTCGAAGCGGGGGCGGTGTTCGCCGAGATCGGC
CCGCGCATGGCCGAGTTGAGCGGTTCCCGGCTGGCCGCGCAGCAACAGATGGAAGGCCTCCTGGCGCCGC
ACCGGCCCAAGGAGCCCGCGTGGTTCCTGGCCACCGTCGGCGTCTCGCCCGACCACCAGGGCAAGGGTCT
GGGCAGCGCCGTCGTGCTCCCCGGAGTGGAGGCGGCCGAGCGCGCCGGGGTGCCCGCCTTCCTGGAGACC
TCCGCGCCCCGCAACCTCCCCTTCTACGAGCGGCTCGGCTTCACCGTCACCGCCGACGTCGAGGTGCCCG
AAGGACCGCGCACCTGGTGCATGACCCGCAAGCCCGGTGCCTGACGCCCGCCCCACGACCCGCAGCGCCC
GACCGAAAGGAGCGCACGACCCCATGCATCGGTACCTTTAAGACCAATGACTTACAAGGCAGCTGTAGAT
CTTAGCCACTTTTTAAAAGAAAAGGGGGGACTGGAAGGGCTAATTCACTCCCAACGAAGACAAGATCTGC
TTTTTGCTTGTACTGGGTCTCTCTGGTTAGACCAGATCTGAGCCTGGGAGCTCTCTGGCTAACTAGGGAA
CCCACTGCTTAAGCCTCAATAAAGCTTGCCTTGAGTGCTTCAAGTAGTGTGTGCCCGTCTGTTGTGTGAC
TCTGGTAACTAGAGATCCCTCAGACCCTTTTAGTCAGTGTGGAAAATCTCTAGCAGTAGTAGTTCATGTC
ATCTTATTATTCAGTATTTATAACTTGCAAAGAAATGAATATCAGAGAGTGAGAGGAACTTGTTTATTGC
AGCTTATAATGGTTACAAATAAAGCAATAGCATCACAAATTTCACAAATAAAGCATTTTTTTCACTGCAT
TCTAGTTGTGGTTTGTCCAAACTCATCAATGTATCTTATCATGTCTGGCTCTAGCTATCCCGCCCCTAAC
TCCGCCCATCCCGCCCCTAACTCCGCCCAGTTCCGCCCATTCTCCGCCCCATGGCTGACTAATTTTTTTT
ATTTATGCAGAGGCCGAGGCCGCCTCGGCCTCTGAGCTATTCCAGAAGTAGTGAGGAGGCTTTTTTGGAG
GCCTAGGGACGTACCCAATTCGCCCTATAGTGAGTCGTATTACGCGCGCTCACTGGCCGTCGTTTTACAA
CGTCGTGACTGGGAAAACCCTGGCGTTACCCAACTTAATCGCCTTGCAGCACATCCCCCTTTCGCCAGCT
GGCGTAATAGCGAAGAGGCCCGCACCGATCGCCCTTCCCAACAGTTGCGCAGCCTGAATGGCGAATGGG
[124 nt withheld, positions 2590-2713]
C
[91 nt withheld, positions 2715-2805]
A
[49 nt withheld, positions 2807-2855]
CCTTTGACGTTGGAGTCCACGTTCTTT
[37 nt withheld, positions 2883-2919]
ACCCTATCTCGGTCTATTCTTTTGATTTATAAGGGATTTTGCCGATTTCGGCCTATTGGTTAAAAAATGA
GCTGATTTAACAAAAATTTAACGCGAATTTTAACAAAATATTAACGCTTACAATTTAGGTGGCACTTTTC
GGGGAAATGTGCGCGGAACCCCTATTTGTTTATTTTTCTAAATACATTCAAATATGTATCCGCTCATGAG
ACAATAACCCTGATAAATGCTTCAATAATATTGAAAAAGGAAGAGTATGAGTATTCAACATTTCCGTGTC
GCCCTTATTCCCTTTTTTGCGGCATTTTGCCTTCCTGTTTTTGCTCACCCAGAAACGCTGGTGAAAGTAA
AAGATGCTGAAGATCAGTTGGGTGCACGAGTGGGTTACATCGAACTGGATCTCAACAGCGGTAAGATCCT
TGAGAGTTTTCGCCCCGAAGAACGTTTTCCAATGATGAGCACTTTTAAAGTTCTGCTATGTGGCGCGGTA
TTATCCCGTATTGACGCCGGGCAAGAGCAACTCGGTCGCCGCATACACTATTCTCAGAATGACTTGGTTG
AGTACTCACCAGTCACAGAAAAGCATCTTACGGATGGCATGACAGTAAGAGAATTATGCAGTGCTGCCAT
AACCATGAGTGATAACACTGCGGCCAACTTACTTCTGACAACGATCGGAGGACCGAAGGAGCTAACCGCT
TTTTTGCACAACATGGGGGATCATGTAACTCGCCTTGATCGTTGGGAACCGGAGCTGAATGAAGCCATAC
CAAACGACGAGCGTGACACCACGATGCCTGTAGCAATGGCAACAACGTTGCGCAAACTATTAACTGGCGA
ACTACTTACTCTAGCTTCCCGGCAACAATTAATAGACTGGATGGAGGCGGATAAAGTTGCAGGACCACTT
CTGCGCTCGGCCCTTCCGGCTGGCTGGTTTATTGCTGATAAATCTGGAGCCGGTGAGCGTGGGTCTCGCG
GTATCATTGCAGCACTGGGGCCAGATGGTAAGCCCTCCCGTATCGTAGTTATCTACACGACGGGGAGTCA
GGCAACTATGGATGAACGAAATAGACAGATCGCTGAGATAGGTGCCTCACTGATTAAGCATTGGTAACTG
TCAGACCAAGTTTACTCATATATACTTTAGATTGATTTAAAACTTCATTTTTAATTTAAAAGGATCTAGG
TGAAGATCCTTTTTGATAATCTCATGACCAAAATCCCTTAACGTGAGTTTTCGTTCCACTGAGCGTCAGA
CCCCGTAGAAAAGATCAAAGGATCTTCTTGAGATCCTTTTTTTCTGCGCGTAATCTGCTGCTTGCAAACA
AAAAAACCACCGCTACCAGCGGTGGTTTGTTTGCCGGATCAAGAGCTACCAACTCTTTTTCCGAAGGTAA
CTGGCTTCAGCAGAGCGCAGATACCAAATACTGTTCTTCTAGTGTAGCCGTAGTTAGGCCACCACTTCAA
GAACTCTGTAGCACCGCCTACATACCTCGCTCTGCTAATCCTGTTACCAGTGGCTGCTGCCAGTGGCGAT
AAGTCGTGTCTTACCGGGTTGGACTCAAGACGATAGTTACCGGATAAGGCGCAGCGGTCGGGCTGAACGG
GGGGTTCGTGCACACAGCCCAGCTTGGAGCGAACGACCTACACCGAACTGAGATACCTACAGCGTGAGCT
ATGAGAAAGCGCCACGCTTCCCGAAGGGAGAAAGGCGGACAGGTATCCGGTAAGCGGCAGGGTCGGAACA
GGAGAGCGCACGAGGGAGCTTCCAGGGGGAAACGCCTGGTATCTTTATAGTCCTGTCGGGTTTCGCCACC
TCTGACTTGAGCGTCGATTTTTGTGATGCTCGTCAGGGGGGCGGAGCCTATGGAAAAACGCCAGCAACGC
GGCCTTTTTACGGTTCCTGGCCTTTTGCTGGCCTTTTGCTCACATGTTCTTTCCTGCGTTATCCCCTGAT
TCTGTGGATAACCGTATTACCGCCTTTGAGTGAGCTGATACCGCTCGCCGCAGCCGAACGACCGAGCGCA
GCGAGTCAGTGAGCGAGGAAGCGGAAGAGCGCCCAATACGCAAACCGCCTCTCCCCGCGCGTTGGCCGAT
TCATTAATGCAGCTGGCACGACAGGTTTCCCGACTGGAAAGCGGGCAGTGAGCGCAACGCAATTAATGTG
AGTTAGCTCACTCATTAGGCACCCCAGGCTTTACACTTTATGCTTCCGGCTCGTATGTTGTGTGGAATTG
TGAGCGGATAACAATTTCACACAGGAAACAGCTATGACCATGATTACGCCAAGCGCGCAATTAACCCTCA
CTAAAGGGAACAAAAGCTGGAGCTGCAAGCTTAATGTAGTCTTATGCAATACTCTTGTAGTCTTGCAACA
TGGTAACGATGAGTTAGCAACATGCCTTACAAGGAGAGAAAAAGCACCGTGCATGCCGATTGGTGGAAGT
AAGGTGGTACGATCGTGCCTTATTAGGAAGGCAACAGACGGGTCTGACATGGATTGGACGAACCACTGAA
TTGCCGCATTGCAGAGATATTGTATTTAAGTGCCTAGCTCGATACATAAACGGGTCTCTCTGGTTAGACC
AGATCTGAGCCTGGGAGCTCTCTGGCTAACTAGGGAACCCACTGCTTAAGCCTCAATAAAGCTTGCCTTG
AGTGCTTCAAGTAGTGTGTGCCCGTCTGTTGTGTGACTCTGGTAACTAGAGATCCCTCAGACCCTTTTAG
TCAGTGTGGAAAATCTCTAGCAGTGGCGCCCGAACAGGGACTTGAAAGCGAAAGGGAAACCAGAGGAGCT
CTCTCGACGCAGGACTCGGCTTGCTGAAGCGCGCACGGCAAGAGGCGAGGGGCGGCGACTGGTGAGTACG
CCAAAAATTTTGACTAGCGGAGGCTAGAAGGAGAGAGATGGGTGCGAGAGCGTCAGTATTAAGCGGGGGA
GAATTAGATCGCGATGGGAAAAAATTCGGTTAAGGCCAGGGGGAAAGAAAAAATATAAATTAAAACATAT
AGTATGGGCAAGCAGGGAGCTAGAACGATTCGCAGTTAATCCTGGCCTGTTAGAAACATCAGAAGGCTGT
AGACAAATACTGGGACAGCTACAACCATCCCTTCAGACAGGATCAGAAGAACTTAGATCATTATATAATA
CAGTAGCAACCCTCTATTGTGTGCATCAAAGGATAGAGATAAAAGACACCAAGGAAGCTTTAGACAAGAT
AGAGGAAGAGCAAAACAAAAGTAAGACCACCGCACAGCAAGCGGCCGCTGATCTTCAGACCTGGAGGAGG
AGATATGAGGGACAATTGGAGAAGTGAATTATATAAATATAAAGTAGTAAAAATTGAACCATTAGGAGTA
GCACCCACCAAGGCAAAGAGAAGAGTGGTGCAGAGAGAAAAAAGAGCAGTGGGAATAGGAGCTTTGTTCC
TTGGGTTCTTGGGAGCAGCAGGAAGCACTATGGGCGCAGCGTCAATGACGCTGACGGTACAGGCCAGACA
ATTATTGTCTGGTATAGTGCAGCAGCAGAACAATTTGCTGAGGGCTATTGAGGCGCAACAGCATCTGTTG
CAACTCACAGTCTGGGGCATCAAGCAGCTCCAGGCAAGAATCCTGGCTGTGGAAAGATACCTAAAGGATC
AACAGCTCCTGGGGATTTGGGGTTGCTCTGGAAAACTCATTTGCACCACTGCTGTGCCTTGGAATGCTAG
TTGGAGTAATAAATCTCTGGAACAGATTTGGAATCACACGACCTGGATGGAGTGGGACAGAGAAATTAAC
AATTACACAAGCTTAATACACTCCTTAATTGAAGAATCGCAAAACCAGCAAGAAAAGAATGAACAAGAAT
TATTGGAATTAGATAAATGGGCAAGTTTGTGGAATTGGTTTAACATAACAAATTGGCTGTGGTATATAAA
ATTATTCATAATGATAGTAGGAGGCTTGGTAGGTTTAAGAATAGTTTTTGCTGTACTTTCTATAGTGAAT
AGAGTTAGGCAGGGATATTCACCATTATCGTTTCAGACCCACCTCCCAACCCCGAGGGGACCCGACAGGC
CCGAAGGAATAGAAGAAGAAGGTGGAGAGAGAGACAGAGACAGATCCATTCGATTAGTGAACGGATCTCG
ACGGTATCGATCACGAGACTAGCCTCGAGCGGCCG
Features (pLannotate 1.2.2; 25 found; start..end, strand, type, name):
     12..252     +  promoter       U6 promoter: RNA polymerase III promoter for human U6 snRNA
    357..474     +  misc_feature   cPPT/CTS: central polypurine tract and central termination sequence of HIV-1
    523..1033    +  promoter       hPGK promoter: human phosphoglycerate kinase 1 promoter
   1055..1654    +  CDS            PuroR: puromycin N-acetyltransferase; pac from Streptomyces alboniger; confers resistance to puromycin
   1697..1780    +  CDS            nef (fragment): NEF_HV1Z2 - Experimental evidence at protein level: Swiss-Prot protein existence level 1. Extracellular Nef protein targets CD4(+) T-lymphocytes for apoptosis by interacting with CXCR4 surface receptors. From Human immunodeficiency virus type 1 group M subtype D (isolate Z2/CDC-Z34) (HIV-1).
   1782..2015    +  LTR            3' LTR (ΔU3): self-inactivating 3' long terminal repeat (LTR) from HIV-1
   2087..2208    +  polyA_signal   SV40 poly(A) signal: SV40 polyadenylation signal
   2248..2383    +  rep_origin     SV40 ori: SV40 origin of replication
   2404..2422    -  promoter       T7 promoter: promoter for bacteriophage T7 RNA polymerase
   2430..2585    +  CDS            lacZα (fragment): LacZα fragment of β-galactosidase; lacZ fragment
   2590..3018    +  rep_origin     f1 ori (sequence partly withheld): f1 bacteriophage origin of replication; arrow indicates direction of (+) strand synthesis
   3071..3175    +  promoter       AmpR promoter: bla
   3176..4036    +  CDS            AmpR: β-lactamase; bla; confers resistance to ampicillin, carbenicillin, and related antibiotics
   4207..4795    +  rep_origin     ori: high-copy-number ColE1/pMB1/pBR322/pUC origin of replication
   4978..5070    +  CDS            lacI (fragment): lac repressor; lacI; The lac repressor binds to the lac operator to inhibit transcription in E. coli. This inhibition can be relieved by adding lactose or isopropyl-β-D-thiogalactopyranoside (IPTG).
   5083..5104    +  protein_bind   CAP binding site: CAP binding activates transcription in the presence of cAMP. E. coli catabolite activator protein
   5119..5149    +  promoter       lac promoter: promoter for the E. coli lac operon
   5157..5173    +  protein_bind   lac operator: The lac repressor binds to the lac operator to inhibit transcription in E. coli. This inhibition can be relieved by adding lactose or isopropyl-β-D-thiogalactopyranoside (IPTG). lac repressor encoded by lacI
   5218..5236    +  promoter       T3 promoter: promoter for bacteriophage T3 RNA polymerase
   5264..5490    +  promoter       RSV promoter: Rous sarcoma virus enhancer/promoter
   5491..5671    +  LTR            5' LTR (truncated): truncated 5' long terminal repeat (LTR) from HIV-1
   5718..5843    +  misc_feature   HIV-1 Ψ: packaging signal of human immunodeficiency virus type 1
   5827..6190    +  CDS            HIV-1 gag (fragment): gag protein from human immunodeficiency virus 1; gag
   6336..6569    +  misc_feature   RRE: The Rev response element (RRE) of HIV-1 allows for Rev-dependent mRNA export from the nucleus to the cytoplasm.
   6946..7046    +  CDS            Rev (fragment): human immunodeficiency virus 1 (HIV-1) Rev protein; rev; enhances nuclear export of unspliced and incompletely spliced viral mRNAs
