[The description below was written by a language model from this plasmid's Addgene catalogue record and pLannotate feature annotations shown in this document.]
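Description:
pLKO.1P shSOD2 is a lentiviral RNAi plasmid built on the Broad Institute pLKO.1 puromycin backbone and designed to suppress human SOD2, the mitochondrial manganese superoxide dismutase. It is propagated in E. coli as a high-copy plasmid through a ColE1/pUC-type origin with ampicillin selection (AmpR under its own bla promoter). An f1 origin and remnants of a lacZα/lac promoter region flanked by T3 and T7 promoters are carried over from the parental cloning vector. The depositor uses a recombination-deficient strain, a common choice for plasmids carrying repeated LTR sequences.

The payload is a short hairpin RNA against the SOD2 transcript, corresponding to a clone from the TRC shRNA collection. The hairpin itself is not annotated in the feature table, but it presumably lies directly downstream of the human U6 RNA polymerase III promoter, which is the standard driver of hairpin transcription in this backbone. A separate hPGK promoter expresses puromycin N-acetyltransferase, so that transduced mammalian cells can be selected with puromycin.

These cassettes sit within a third-generation, self-inactivating HIV-1 transfer vector. An RSV promoter fused to a truncated 5' LTR drives Tat-independent genomic RNA production in packaging cells. The Ψ packaging signal with a partial gag sequence, the RRE and the cPPT/CTS support encapsidation, Rev-dependent export and nuclear import, and the ΔU3 3' LTR inactivates the viral promoter after integration. An SV40 poly(A) signal and SV40 origin lie outside the LTRs.

The sequenced record is 7,084 nt, somewhat shorter than the catalogue total of 7,518 bp, and the record does not explain the difference. The construct was deposited with a study of iron–sulfur cluster biosynthesis and ferroptosis in lung tumours, where it serves for stable SOD2 knockdown.
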