Addgene plasmid #102976: pLKO.1P shSOD2
Purpose: Suppression of SOD2
Depositing lab: Richard Possemato. Depositing organization: NYU Grossman School of Medicine. Publication: NFS1 undergoes positive selection in lung tumours and protects cells from ferroptosis. Alvarez SW, Sviderskiy VO, Terzi EM, Papagiannakopoulos T, Moreira AL, Adams S, Sabatini DM, Birsoy K, Possemato R. Nature. 2017 Nov 22. doi: 10.1038/nature24637. PubMed 29168506.
Backbone
  Vector backbone: pLKO.1P
  Backbone manufacturer: Broad Institute
  Backbone size w/o insert (bp): 7466
  Total vector size (bp): 7518
  Vector type: Lentiviral, RNAi
  Selectable markers: Puromycin
Growth in bacteria
  Bacterial resistance: Ampicillin, 100 μg/mL
  Growth temperature: 37°C
  Growth strain: NEB Stable
  Copy number: High Copy
Gene/Insert
  Gene/Insert name: shSOD2
  gRNA/shRNA sequence: GTGGTGGTCATATCAATCATA
  Species: H. sapiens (human)
  GenBank ID: NM_000636
  Entrez Gene: SOD2 (a.k.a. GC1, GClnc1, IPO-B, IPOB, MNSOD, MVCD6, Mn-SOD)
Terms and licenses: Academic/Nonprofit Terms; Industry Terms: Not Available to Industry
Depositor comments: TRCN0000005943
How to cite: pLKO.1P shSOD2 was a gift from Richard Possemato (Addgene plasmid # 102976 ; http://n2t.net/addgene:102976 ; RRID:Addgene_102976)
