>Addgene plasmid #102976 | pLKO.1P shSOD2 | depositor partial sequence | sequence record 194975 | pLKO.1P
GAATTCTCGACCTCGAGACAAATGGCAGTATTCATCCACAATTTTAAAAGAAAAGGGGGGATTGGGGGGT
ACAGTGCAGGGGAAAGAATAGTAGACATAATAGCAACAGACATACAAACTAAAGAATTACAAAAACAAAT
TACAAAAATTCAAAATTTTCGGGTTTATTACAGGGACAGCAGAGATCCACTTTGGCCGCGGCTCGAGGGG
GTTGGGGTTGCGCCTTTTCCAAGGCAGCCCTGGGTTTGCGCAGGGACGCGGCTGCTCTGGGCGTGGTTCC
GGGAAACGCAGCGGCGCCGACCCTGGGTCTCGCACATTCTTCACGTCCGTTCGCAGCGTCACCCGGATCT
TCGCCGCTACCCTTGTGGGCCCCCCGGCGACGCTTCCTGCTCCGCCCCTAAGTCGGGAAGGTTCCTTGCG
GTTCGCGGCGTGCCGGACGTGACAAACGGAAGCCGCACGTCTCACTAGTACCCTCGCAGACGGACAGCGC
CAGGGAGCAATGGCAGCGCGCCGACCGCGATGGGCTGTGGCCAATAGCGGCTGCTCAGCAGGGCGCGCCG
AGAGCAGCGGCCGGGAAGGGGCGGTGCGGGAGGCGGGGTGTGGGGCGGTAGTGTGGGCCCTGTTCCTGCC
CGCGCGGTGTTCCGCATTCTGCAAGCCTCCGGAGCGCACGTCGGCAGTCGGCTCCCTCGTTGACCGAATC
ACCGACCTCTCTCCCCAGGGGGATCCACCGGAGCTTACCATGACCGAGTACAAGCCCACGGTGCGCCTCG
CCACCCGCGACGACGTCCCCAGGGCCGTACGCACCCTCGCCGCCGCGTTCGCCGACTACCCCGCCACGCG
CCACACCGTCGATCCGGACCGCCACATCGAGCGGGTCACCGAGCTGCAAGAACTCTTCCTCACGCGCGTC
GGGCTCGACATCGGCAAGGTGTGGGTCGCGGACGACGGCGCCGCGGTGGCGGTCTGGACCACGCCGGAGA
GCGTCGAAGCGGGGGCGGTGTTCGCCGAGATCGGCCCGCGCATGGCCGAGTTGAGCGGTTCCCGGCTGGC
CGCGCAGCAACAGATGGAAGGCCTCCTGGCGCCGCACCGGCCCAAGGAGCCCGCGTGGTTCCTGGCCACC
GTCGGCGTCTCGCCCGACCACCAGGGCAAGGGTCTGGGCAGCGCCGTCGTGCTCCCCGGAGTGGAGGCGG
CCGAGCGCGCCGGGGTGCCCGCCTTCCTGGAGACCTCCGCGCCCCGCAACCTCCCCTTCTACGAGCGGCT
CGGCTTCACCGTCACCGCCGACGTCGAGGTGCCCGAAGGACCGCGCACCTGGTGCATGACCCGCAAGCCC
GGTGCCTGACGCCCGCCCCACGACCCGCAGCGCCCGACCGAAAGGAGCGCACGACCCCATGCATCGGTAC
CTTTAAGACCAATGACTTACAAGGCAGCTGTAGATCTTAGCCACTTTTTAAAAGAAAAGGGGGGACTGGA
AGGGCTAATTCACTCCCAACGAAGACAAGATCTGCTTTTTGCTTGTACTGGGTCTCTCTGGTTAGACCAG
ATCTGAGCCTGGGAGCTCTCTGGCTAACTAGGGAACCCACTGCTTAAGCCTCAATAAAGCTTGCCTTGAG
TGCTTCAAGTAGTGTGTGCCCGTCTGTTGTGTGACTCTGGTAACTAGAGATCCCTCAGACCCTTTTAGTC
AGTGTGGAAAATCTCTAGCAGTAGTAGTTCATGTCATCTTATTATTCAGTATTTATAACTTGCAAAGAAA
TGAATATCAGAGAGTGAGAGGAACTTGTTTATTGCAGCTTATAATGGTTACAAATAAAGCAATAGCATCA
CAAATTTCACAAATAAAGCATTTTTTTCACTGCATTCTAGTTGTGGTTTGTCCAAACTCATCAATGTATC
TTATCATGTCTGGCTCTAGCTATCCCGCCCCTAACTCCGCCCATCCCGCCCCTAACTCCGCCCAGTTCCG
CCCATTCTCCGCCCCATGGCTGACTAATTTTTTTTATTTATGCAGAGGCCGAGGCCGCCTCGGCCTCTGA
GCTATTCCAGAAGTAGTGAGGAGGCTTTTTTGGAGGCCTAGGGACGTACCCAATTCGCCCTATAGTGAGT
CGTATTACGCGCGCTCACTGGCCGTCGTTTTACAACGTCGTGACTGGGAAAACCCTGGCGTTACCCAACT
TAATCGCCTTGCAGCACATCCCCCTTTCGCCAGCTGGCGTAATAGCGAAGAGGCCCGCACCGATCGCCCT
TCCCAACAGTTGCGCAGCCTGAATGGCGAATGGG
[124 nt withheld, positions 2275-2398]
C
[91 nt withheld, positions 2400-2490]
A
[49 nt withheld, positions 2492-2540]
CCTTTGACGTTGGAGTCCACGTTCTTT
[37 nt withheld, positions 2568-2604]
ACCCTATCTCGGTCTATTCTTTTGATTTATAAGGGATTTTGCCGATTTCGGCCTATTGGTTAAAAAATGA
GCTGATTTAACAAAAATTTAACGCGAATTTTAACAAAATATTAACGCTTACAATTTAGGTGGCACTTTTC
GGGGAAATGTGCGCGGAACCCCTATTTGTTTATTTTTCTAAATACATTCAAATATGTATCCGCTCATGAG
ACAATAACCCTGATAAATGCTTCAATAATATTGAAAAAGGAAGAGTATGAGTATTCAACATTTCCGTGTC
GCCCTTATTCCCTTTTTTGCGGCATTTTGCCTTCCTGTTTTTGCTCACCCAGAAACGCTGGTGAAAGTAA
AAGATGCTGAAGATCAGTTGGGTGCACGAGTGGGTTACATCGAACTGGATCTCAACAGCGGTAAGATCCT
TGAGAGTTTTCGCCCCGAAGAACGTTTTCCAATGATGAGCACTTTTAAAGTTCTGCTATGTGGCGCGGTA
TTATCCCGTATTGACGCCGGGCAAGAGCAACTCGGTCGCCGCATACACTATTCTCAGAATGACTTGGTTG
AGTACTCACCAGTCACAGAAAAGCATCTTACGGATGGCATGACAGTAAGAGAATTATGCAGTGCTGCCAT
AACCATGAGTGATAACACTGCGGCCAACTTACTTCTGACAACGATCGGAGGACCGAAGGAGCTAACCGCT
TTTTTGCACAACATGGGGGATCATGTAACTCGCCTTGATCGTTGGGAACCGGAGCTGAATGAAGCCATAC
CAAACGACGAGCGTGACACCACGATGCCTGTAGCAATGGCAACAACGTTGCGCAAACTATTAACTGGCGA
ACTACTTACTCTAGCTTCCCGGCAACAATTAATAGACTGGATGGAGGCGGATAAAGTTGCAGGACCACTT
CTGCGCTCGGCCCTTCCGGCTGGCTGGTTTATTGCTGATAAATCTGGAGCCGGTGAGCGTGGGTCTCGCG
GTATCATTGCAGCACTGGGGCCAGATGGTAAGCCCTCCCGTATCGTAGTTATCTACACGACGGGGAGTCA
GGCAACTATGGATGAACGAAATAGACAGATCGCTGAGATAGGTGCCTCACTGATTAAGCATTGGTAACTG
TCAGACCAAGTTTACTCATATATACTTTAGATTGATTTAAAACTTCATTTTTAATTTAAAAGGATCTAGG
TGAAGATCCTTTTTGATAATCTCATGACCAAAATCCCTTAACGTGAGTTTTCGTTCCACTGAGCGTCAGA
CCCCGTAGAAAAGATCAAAGGATCTTCTTGAGATCCTTTTTTTCTGCGCGTAATCTGCTGCTTGCAAACA
AAAAAACCACCGCTACCAGCGGTGGTTTGTTTGCCGGATCAAGAGCTACCAACTCTTTTTCCGAAGGTAA
CTGGCTTCAGCAGAGCGCAGATACCAAATACTGTTCTTCTAGTGTAGCCGTAGTTAGGCCACCACTTCAA
GAACTCTGTAGCACCGCCTACATACCTCGCTCTGCTAATCCTGTTACCAGTGGCTGCTGCCAGTGGCGAT
AAGTCGTGTCTTACCGGGTTGGACTCAAGACGATAGTTACCGGATAAGGCGCAGCGGTCGGGCTGAACGG
GGGGTTCGTGCACACAGCCCAGCTTGGAGCGAACGACCTACACCGAACTGAGATACCTACAGCGTGAGCT
ATGAGAAAGCGCCACGCTTCCCGAAGGGAGAAAGGCGGACAGGTATCCGGTAAGCGGCAGGGTCGGAACA
GGAGAGCGCACGAGGGAGCTTCCAGGGGGAAACGCCTGGTATCTTTATAGTCCTGTCGGGTTTCGCCACC
TCTGACTTGAGCGTCGATTTTTGTGATGCTCGTCAGGGGGGCGGAGCCTATGGAAAAACGCCAGCAACGC
GGCCTTTTTACGGTTCCTGGCCTTTTGCTGGCCTTTTGCTCACATGTTCTTTCCTGCGTTATCCCCTGAT
TCTGTGGATAACCGTATTACCGCCTTTGAGTGAGCTGATACCGCTCGCCGCAGCCGAACGACCGAGCGCA
GCGAGTCAGTGAGCGAGGAAGCGGAAGAGCGCCCAATACGCAAACCGCCTCTCCCCGCGCGTTGGCCGAT
TCATTAATGCAGCTGGCACGACAGGTTTCCCGACTGGAAAGCGGGCAGTGAGCGCAACGCAATTAATGTG
AGTTAGCTCACTCATTAGGCACCCCAGGCTTTACACTTTATGCTTCCGGCTCGTATGTTGTGTGGAATTG
TGAGCGGATAACAATTTCACACAGGAAACAGCTATGACCATGATTACGCCAAGCGCGCAATTAACCCTCA
CTAAAGGGAACAAAAGCTGGAGCTGCAAGCTTAATGTAGTCTTATGCAATACTCTTGTAGTCTTGCAACA
TGGTAACGATGAGTTAGCAACATGCCTTACAAGGAGAGAAAAAGCACCGTGCATGCCGATTGGTGGAAGT
AAGGTGGTACGATCGTGCCTTATTAGGAAGGCAACAGACGGGTCTGACATGGATTGGACGAACCACTGAA
TTGCCGCATTGCAGAGATATTGTATTTAAGTGCCTAGCTCGATACATAAACGGGTCTCTCTGGTTAGACC
AGATCTGAGCCTGGGAGCTCTCTGGCTAACTAGGGAACCCACTGCTTAAGCCTCAATAAAGCTTGCCTTG
AGTGCTTCAAGTAGTGTGTGCCCGTCTGTTGTGTGACTCTGGTAACTAGAGATCCCTCAGACCCTTTTAG
TCAGTGTGGAAAATCTCTAGCAGTGGCGCCCGAACAGGGACTTGAAAGCGAAAGGGAAACCAGAGGAGCT
CTCTCGACGCAGGACTCGGCTTGCTGAAGCGCGCACGGCAAGAGGCGAGGGGCGGCGACTGGTGAGTACG
CCAAAAATTTTGACTAGCGGAGGCTAGAAGGAGAGAGATGGGTGCGAGAGCGTCAGTATTAAGCGGGGGA
GAATTAGATCGCGATGGGAAAAAATTCGGTTAAGGCCAGGGGGAAAGAAAAAATATAAATTAAAACATAT
AGTATGGGCAAGCAGGGAGCTAGAACGATTCGCAGTTAATCCTGGCCTGTTAGAAACATCAGAAGGCTGT
AGACAAATACTGGGACAGCTACAACCATCCCTTCAGACAGGATCAGAAGAACTTAGATCATTATATAATA
CAGTAGCAACCCTCTATTGTGTGCATCAAAGGATAGAGATAAAAGACACCAAGGAAGCTTTAGACAAGAT
AGAGGAAGAGCAAAACAAAAGTAAGACCACCGCACAGCAAGCGGCCGCTGATCTTCAGACCTGGAGGAGG
AGATATGAGGGACAATTGGAGAAGTGAATTATATAAATATAAAGTAGTAAAAATTGAACCATTAGGAGTA
GCACCCACCAAGGCAAAGAGAAGAGTGGTGCAGAGAGAAAAAAGAGCAGTGGGAATAGGAGCTTTGTTCC
TTGGGTTCTTGGGAGCAGCAGGAAGCACTATGGGCGCAGCGTCAATGACGCTGACGGTACAGGCCAGACA
ATTATTGTCTGGTATAGTGCAGCAGCAGAACAATTTGCTGAGGGCTATTGAGGCGCAACAGCATCTGTTG
CAACTCACAGTCTGGGGCATCAAGCAGCTCCAGGCAAGAATCCTGGCTGTGGAAAGATACCTAAAGGATC
AACAGCTCCTGGGGATTTGGGGTTGCTCTGGAAAACTCATTTGCACCACTGCTGTGCCTTGGAATGCTAG
TTGGAGTAATAAATCTCTGGAACAGATTTGGAATCACACGACCTGGATGGAGTGGGACAGAGAAATTAAC
AATTACACAAGCTTAATACACTCCTTAATTGAAGAATCGCAAAACCAGCAAGAAAAGAATGAACAAGAAT
TATTGGAATTAGATAAATGGGCAAGTTTGTGGAATTGGTTTAACATAACAAATTGGCTGTGGTATATAAA
ATTATTCATAATGATAGTAGGAGGCTTGGTAGGTTTAAGAATAGTTTTTGCTGTACTTTCTATAGTGAAT
AGAGTTAGGCAGGGATATTCACCATTATCGTTTCAGACCCACCTCCCAACCCCGAGGGGACCCGACAGGC
CCGAAGGAATAGAAGAAGAAGGTGGAGAGAGAGACAGAGACAGATCCATTCGATTAGTGAACGGATCTCG
ACGGTATCGATCACGAGACTAGCCTCGAGCGGCCGCCCCCTTCACCGAGGGCCTATTTCCCATGATTCCT
TCATATTTGCATATACGATACAAGGCTGTTAGAGAGATAATTGGAATTAATTTGACTGTAAACACAAAGA
TATTAGTACAAAATACGTGACGTAGAAAGTAATAATTTCTTGGGTAGTTTGCAGTTTTAAAATTATGTTT
TAAAATGGACTATCATATGCTTACCGTAACTTGAAAGTATTTCGATTTCTTGGCTTTATATATCTTGTGG
AAAGGACGAAACACCGGT
